Addgene plasmid #205584: pAXY0015
Purpose: NpuDnaE(C)_HYG(90-341)_RUBY
Depositing lab: Xiaohan Yang. Depositing organization: Oak Ridge National Laboratory. Publication: Split selectable marker systems utilizing inteins facilitate gene stacking in plants. Yuan G, Lu H, De K, Hassan MM, Liu Y, Islam MT, Muchero W, Tuskan GA, Yang X. Commun Biol. 2023 May 26;6(1):567. doi: 10.1038/s42003-023-04950-8. PubMed 37237044.
Backbone
  Vector backbone: pAXY0003
  Vector type: Plant Expression
  Selectable markers: Hygromycin
Growth in bacteria
  Bacterial resistance: Kanamycin, 50 μg/mL
  Growth temperature: 37°C
  Growth strain: DH5alpha
  Copy number: High Copy
Gene/Insert
  Gene/Insert name: NpuDnaE(C)
  Species: Synthetic
  Promoter: 35S
  Cloning method: Gibson Cloning
  Sequencing primers: 5′ N/A
Terms and licenses: Academic/Nonprofit Terms; Industry Terms: Not Available to Industry
How to cite: pAXY0015 was a gift from Xiaohan Yang (Addgene plasmid # 205584 ; http://n2t.net/addgene:205584 ; RRID:Addgene_205584)
