[The description below was written by a language model from this plasmid's Addgene catalogue record and pLannotate feature annotations shown in this document.]
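Description:
pAXY0015 is a 16.7 kb plant expression binary vector for Agrobacterium-mediated transformation, built on the pAXY0003 backbone. It carries one half of an intein-based split hygromycin selectable marker together with the RUBY visual reporter. The backbone is of the pCAMBIA type. A high-copy ColE1/pUC-type origin with a pBR322 bom site supports propagation in E. coli, and the pVS1 oriV, RepA and StaA functions provide replication and stable maintenance in Agrobacterium. An aphA-3 kanamycin resistance gene gives bacterial selection. Nopaline-type left and right border repeats define the T-DNA.

Next to the left border, an enhanced CaMV 35S promoter drives a truncated hygromycin phosphotransferase coding region that ends at the CaMV poly(A) signal. According to the record, this is the C-terminal part of the Npu DnaE split intein fused to HygR residues 90–341; the intein segment itself is not annotated, although there is unannotated sequence between the promoter and the HygR fragment. The fragment is not expected to confer resistance alone. Protein trans-splicing with a partner construct supplying the N-terminal HygR portion fused to the matching intein half should reconstitute the full enzyme, so hygromycin selects for plants that received both T-DNAs. This fits the gene-stacking purpose described in the associated publication.

A second cassette, driven by a 35S promoter and closed by the Arabidopsis HSP18.2 terminator, encodes the Beta vulgaris betalain enzymes CYP76AD1 and DODA1. An unannotated stretch downstream presumably holds the glucosyltransferase that completes RUBY, which gives red pigmentation visible without any substrate. The feature table also shows a 35S-driven, intron-containing GUSPlus gene with a His tag and NOS terminator, along with lacZα/MCS remnants, which are presumably inherited from the backbone.
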