Features (pLannotate 1.2.2; 27 found; start..end, strand, type, name):
     61..81      +  misc_feature   MCS (fragment): pUC18/19 multiple cloning site
     84..238     +  CDS            lacZα (fragment): LacZα fragment of β-galactosidase; lacZ fragment
    478..819     +  promoter       CaMV 35S promoter: strong constitutive promoter from cauliflower mosaic virus
    840..2862    +  CDS            GUSPlus™: β-glucuronidase codon-optimized Staphylococcus gusA gene with a catalase intron to ensure expression in plants but not bacteria
   2869..2886    +  CDS            7xHis (fragment): 6xHis affinity tag
   2918..3170    +  terminator     NOS terminator: nopaline synthase terminator and poly(A) signal
   3192..3216    +  misc_feature   RB T-DNA repeat: right border repeat from nopaline C58 T-DNA
   3556..3957    +  CDS            Y4CG_SINFN (fragment): Protein inferred from homology: Swiss-Prot protein existence level 3. From Sinorhizobium fredii (strain NBRC 101917 / NGR234).
   4517..5146    +  CDS            pVS1 StaA: stability protein from the Pseudomonas plasmid pVS1 (Heeb et al., 2000)
   5575..6648    +  CDS            pVS1 RepA: replication protein from the Pseudomonas plasmid pVS1 (Heeb et al., 2000)
   6714..6908    +  rep_origin     pVS1 oriV: origin of replication for the Pseudomonas plasmid pVS1 (Heeb et al., 2000)
   7111..7150    +  CDS            rop (fragment): Rop protein, which maintains plasmids at low copy number; rop
   7252..7392    +  misc_feature   bom: basis of mobility region from pBR322
   7578..8166    -  rep_origin     ori: high-copy-number ColE1/pMB1/pBR322/pUC origin of replication
   8253..9047    -  CDS            KanR: aminoglycoside phosphotransferase; aphA-3; confers resistance to kanamycin
   9472..9496    +  misc_feature   LB T-DNA repeat: left border repeat from nopaline C58 T-DNA
   9574..9748    -  polyA_signal   CaMV poly(A) signal: cauliflower mosaic virus polyadenylation signal
   9788..10548   -  CDS            HygR (fragment): aminoglycoside phosphotransferase from E. coli confers resistance to hygromycin
  10693..11369   -  promoter       CaMV 35S promoter (enhanced): cauliflower mosaic virus 35S promoter with a duplicated enhancer region
  11459..11547   +  CDS            lacI (fragment): lac repressor; lacI; The lac repressor binds to the lac operator to inhibit transcription in E. coli. This inhibition can be relieved by adding lactose or isopropyl-β-D-thiogalactopyranoside (IPTG).
  11560..11581   +  protein_bind   CAP binding site: CAP binding activates transcription in the presence of cAMP. E. coli catabolite activator protein
  11596..11626   +  promoter       lac promoter: promoter for the E. coli lac operon
  11630..11652   +  protein_bind   lac operator (fragment): The lac repressor binds to the lac operator to inhibit transcription in E. coli. This inhibition can be relieved by adding lactose or isopropyl-β-D-thiogalactopyranoside (IPTG). lac repressor encoded by lacI
  11711..11959   -  terminator     HSP terminator: efficient transcription terminator from the Arabidopsis thaliana heat shock protein 18.2 gene (Nagaya et al., 2010)
  13536..14360   -  CDS            DODA1: DOD1W_BETVU - Experimental evidence at transcript level: Swiss-Prot protein existence level 2. Opens the cyclic ring of dihydroxy-phenylalanine (DOPA) between carbons 4 and 5, thus producing an unstable seco-DOPA that rearranges nonenzymatically to betalamic acid. From Beta vulgaris (Sugar beet).
  14427..15917   -  CDS            CYP76AD1: C76AD_BETVU - Also known as Bv2g029890_ucyh From Beta vulgaris (Sugar beet).
  15936..16277   -  promoter       CaMV 35S promoter: strong constitutive promoter from cauliflower mosaic virus
>Addgene plasmid #205584 | pAXY0015 | addgene full sequence | sequence record 410782 | Addgene NGS Result
AAGCCTCTCTAACCATCTGTGGGTTAGCATTCTTTCTGAAATTGAAAAGGCTAATCTGGGGACCTGCAGG
CATGCAAGCTTGGCACTGGCCGTCGTTTTACAACGTCGTGACTGGGAAAACCCTGGCGTTACCCAACTTA
ATCGCCTTGCAGCACATCCCCCTTTCGCCAGCTGGCGTAATAGCGAAGAGGCCCGCACCGATCGCCCTTC
CCAACAGTTGCGCAGCCTGAATGGCGAATGCTAGAGCAGCTTGAGCTTGGATCAGATTGTCGTTTCCCGC
CTTCAGTTTAGCTTCATGGAGTCAAAGATTCAAATAGAGGACCTAACAGAACTCGCCGTAAAGACTGGCG
AACAGTTCATACAGAGTCTCTTACGACTCAATGACAAGAAGAAAATCTTCGTCAACATGGTGGAGCACGA
CACACTTGTCTACTCCAAAAATATCAAAGATACAGTCTCAGAAGACCAAAGGGCAATTGAGACTTTTCAA
CAAAGGGTAATATCCGGAAACCTCCTCGGATTCCATTGCCCAGCTATCTGTCACTTTATTGTGAAGATAG
TGGAAAAGGAAGGTGGCTCCTACAAATGCCATCATTGCGATAAAGGAAAGGCCATCGTTGAAGATGCCTC
TGCCGACAGTGGTCCCAAAGATGGACCCCCACCCACGAGGAGCATCGTGGAAAAAGAAGACGTTCCAACC
ACGTCTTCAAAGCAAGTGGATTGATGTGATATCTCCACTGACGTAAGGGATGACGCACAATCCCACTATC
CTTCGCAAGACCCTTCCTCTATATAAGGAAGTTCATTTCATTTGGAGAGAACACGGGGGACTCTTGACCA
TGGTAGATCTGAGGGTAAATTTCTAGTTTTTCTCCTTCATTTTCTTGGTTAGGACCCTTTTCTCTTTTTA
TTTTTTTGAGCTTTGATCTTTCTTTAAACTGATCTATTTTTTAATTGATTGGTTATGGTGTAAATATTAC
ATAGCTTTAACTGATAATCTGATTACTTTATTTCGTGTGTCTATGATGATGATGATAGTTACAGAACCGA
CGAACTAGTCTGTACCCGATCAACACCGAGACCCGTGGCGTCTTCGACCTCAATGGCGTCTGGAACTTCA
AGCTGGACTACGGGAAAGGACTGGAAGAGAAGTGGTACGAAAGCAAGCTGACCGACACTATTAGTATGGC
CGTCCCAAGCAGTTACAATGACATTGGCGTGACCAAGGAAATCCGCAACCATATCGGATATGTCTGGTAC
GAACGTGAGTTCACGGTGCCGGCCTATCTGAAGGATCAGCGTATCGTGCTCCGCTTCGGCTCTGCAACTC
ACAAAGCAATTGTCTATGTCAATGGTGAGCTGGTCGTGGAGCACAAGGGCGGATTCCTGCCATTCGAAGC
GGAAATCAACAACTCGCTGCGTGATGGCATGAATCGCGTCACCGTCGCCGTGGACAACATCCTCGACGAT
AGCACCCTCCCGGTGGGGCTGTACAGCGAGCGCCACGAAGAGGGCCTCGGAAAAGTCATTCGTAACAAGC
CGAACTTCGACTTCTTCAACTATGCAGGCCTGCACCGTCCGGTGAAAATCTACACGACCCCGTTTACGTA
CGTCGAGGACATCTCGGTTGTGACCGACTTCAATGGCCCAACCGGGACTGTGACCTATACGGTGGACTTT
CAAGGCAAAGCCGAGACCGTGAAAGTGTCGGTCGTGGATGAGGAAGGCAAAGTGGTCGCAAGCACCGAGG
GCCTGAGCGGTAACGTGGAGATTCCGAATGTCATCCTCTGGGAACCACTGAACACGTATCTCTACCAGAT
CAAAGTGGAACTGGTGAACGACGGACTGACCATCGATGTCTATGAAGAGCCGTTCGGCGTGCGGACCGTG
GAAGTCAACGACGGCAAGTTCCTCATCAACAACAAACCGTTCTACTTCAAGGGCTTTGGCAAACATGAGG
ACACTCCTATCAACGGCCGTGGCTTTAACGAAGCGAGCAATGTGATGGATTTCAATATCCTCAAATGGAT
CGGCGCCAACAGCTTCCGGACCGCACACTATCCGTACTCTGAAGAGTTGATGCGTCTTGCGGATCGCGAG
GGTCTGGTCGTGATCGACGAGACTCCGGCAGTTGGCGTGCACCTCAACTTCATGGCCACCACGGGACTCG
GCGAAGGCAGCGAGCGCGTCAGTACCTGGGAGAAGATTCGGACGTTTGAGCACCATCAAGACGTTCTCCG
TGAACTGGTGTCTCGTGACAAGAACCATCCAAGCGTCGTGATGTGGAGCATCGCCAACGAGGCGGCGACT
GAGGAAGAGGGCGCGTACGAGTACTTCAAGCCGTTGGTGGAGCTGACCAAGGAACTCGACCCACAGAAGC
GTCCGGTCACGATCGTGCTGTTTGTGATGGCTACCCCGGAGACGGACAAAGTCGCCGAACTGATTGACGT
CATCGCGCTCAATCGCTATAACGGATGGTACTTCGATGGCGGTGATCTCGAAGCGGCCAAAGTCCATCTC
CGCCAGGAATTTCACGCGTGGAACAAGCGTTGCCCAGGAAAGCCGATCATGATCACTGAGTACGGCGCAG
ACACCGTTGCGGGCTTTCACGACATTGATCCAGTGATGTTCACCGAGGAATATCAAGTCGAGTACTACCA
GGCGAACCACGTCGTGTTCGATGAGTTTGAGAACTTCGTGGGTGAGCAAGCGTGGAACTTCGCGGACTTC
GCGACCTCTCAGGGCGTGATGCGCGTCCAAGGAAACAAGAAGGGCGTGTTCACTCGTGACCGCAAGCCGA
AGCTCGCCGCGCACGTCTTTCGCGAGCGCTGGACCAACATTCCAGATTTCGGCTACAAGAACGCTAGCCA
TCACCATCACCATCACGTGTGAATTGGTGACCAGCTCGAATTTCCCCGATCGTTCAAACATTTGGCAATA
AAGTTTCTTAAGATTGAATCCTGTTGCCGGTCTTGCGATGATTATCATATAATTTCTGTTGAATTACGTT
AAGCATGTAATAATTAACATGTAATGCATGACGTTATTTATGAGATGGGTTTTTATGATTAGAGTCCCGC
AATTATACATTTAATACGCGATAGAAAACAAAATATAGCGCGCAAACTAGGATAAATTATCGCGCGCGGT
GTCATCTATGTTACTAGATCGGGAATTAAACTATCAGTGTTTGACAGGATATATTGGCGGGTAAACCTAA
GAGAAAAGAGCGTTTATTAGAATAATCGGATATTTAAAAGGGCGTGAAAAGGTTTATCCGTTCGTCCATT
TGTATGTGCATGCCAACCACAGGGTTCCCCTCGGGATCAAAGTACTTTGATCCAACCCCTCCGCTGCTAT
AGTGCAGTCGGCTTCTGACGTTCAGTGCAGCCGTCTTCTGAAAACGACATGTCGCACAAGTCCTAAGTTA
CGCGACAGGCTGCCGCCCTGCCCTTTTCCTGGCGTTTTCTTGTCGCGTGTTTTAGTCGCATAAAGTAGAA
TACTTGCGACTAGAACCGGAGACATTACGCCATGAACAAGAGCGCCGCCGCTGGCCTGCTGGGCTATGCC
CGCGTCAGCACCGACGACCAGGACTTGACCAACCAACGGGCCGAACTGCACGCGGCCGGCTGCACCAAGC
TGTTTTCCGAGAAGATCACCGGCACCAGGCGCGACCGCCCGGAGCTGGCCAGGATGCTTGACCACCTACG
CCCTGGCGACGTTGTGACAGTGACCAGGCTAGACCGCCTGGCCCGCAGCACCCGCGACCTACTGGACATT
GCCGAGCGCATCCAGGAGGCCGGCGCGGGCCTGCGTAGCCTGGCAGAGCCGTGGGCCGACACCACCACGC
CGGCCGGCCGCATGGTGTTGACCGTGTTCGCCGGCATTGCCGAGTTCGAGCGTTCCCTAATCATCGACCG
CACCCGGAGCGGGCGCGAGGCCGCCAAGGCCCGAGGCGTGAAGTTTGGCCCCCGCCCTACCCTCACCCCG
GCACAGATCGCGCACGCCCGCGAGCTGATCGACCAGGAAGGCCGCACCGTGAAAGAGGCGGCTGCACTGC
TTGGCGTGCATCGCTCGACCCTGTACCGCGCACTTGAGCGCAGCGAGGAAGTGACGCCCACCGAGGCCAG
GCGGCGCGGTGCCTTCCGTGAGGACGCATTGACCGAGGCCGACGCCCTGGCGGCCGCCGAGAATGAACGC
CAAGAGGAACAAGCATGAAACCGCACCAGGACGGCCAGGACGAACCGTTTTTCATTACCGAAGAGATCGA
GGCGGAGATGATCGCGGCCGGGTACGTGTTCGAGCCGCCCGCGCACGTCTCAACCGTGCGGCTGCATGAA
ATCCTGGCCGGTTTGTCTGATGCCAAGCTGGCGGCCTGGCCGGCCAGCTTGGCCGCTGAAGAAACCGAGC
GCCGCCGTCTAAAAAGGTGATGTGTATTTGAGTAAAACAGCTTGCGTCATGCGGTCGCTGCGTATATGAT
GCGATGAGTAAATAAACAAATACGCAAGGGGAACGCATGAAGGTTATCGCTGTACTTAACCAGAAAGGCG
GGTCAGGCAAGACGACCATCGCAACCCATCTAGCCCGCGCCCTGCAACTCGCCGGGGCCGATGTTCTGTT
AGTCGATTCCGATCCCCAGGGCAGTGCCCGCGATTGGGCGGCCGTGCGGGAAGATCAACCGCTAACCGTT
GTCGGCATCGACCGCCCGACGATTGACCGCGACGTGAAGGCCATCGGCCGGCGCGACTTCGTAGTGATCG
ACGGAGCGCCCCAGGCGGCGGACTTGGCTGTGTCCGCGATCAAGGCAGCCGACTTCGTGCTGATTCCGGT
GCAGCCAAGCCCTTACGACATATGGGCCACCGCCGACCTGGTGGAGCTGGTTAAGCAGCGCATTGAGGTC
ACGGATGGAAGGCTACAAGCGGCCTTTGTCGTGTCGCGGGCGATCAAAGGCACGCGCATCGGCGGTGAGG
TTGCCGAGGCGCTGGCCGGGTACGAGCTGCCCATTCTTGAGTCCCGTATCACGCAGCGCGTGAGCTACCC
AGGCACTGCCGCCGCCGGCACAACCGTTCTTGAATCAGAACCCGAGGGCGACGCTGCCCGCGAGGTCCAG
GCGCTGGCCGCTGAAATTAAATCAAAACTCATTTGAGTTAATGAGGTAAAGAGAAAATGAGCAAAAGCAC
AAACACGCTAAGTGCCGGCCGTCCGAGCGCACGCAGCAGCAAGGCTGCAACGTTGGCCAGCCTGGCAGAC
ACGCCAGCCATGAAGCGGGTCAACTTTCAGTTGCCGGCGGAGGATCACACCAAGCTGAAGATGTACGCGG
TACGCCAAGGCAAGACCATTACCGAGCTGCTATCTGAATACATCGCGCAGCTACCAGAGTAAATGAGCAA
ATGAATAAATGAGTAGATGAATTTTAGCGGCTAAAGGAGGCGGCATGGAAAATCAAGAACAACCAGGCAC
CGACGCCGTGGAATGCCCCATGTGTGGAGGAACGGGCGGTTGGCCAGGCGTAAGCGGCTGGGTTGCCTGC
CGGCCCTGCAATGGCACTGGAACCCCCAAGCCCGAGGAATCGGCGTGAGCGGTCGCAAACCATCCGGCCC
GGTACAAATCGGCGCGGCGCTGGGTGATGACCTGGTGGAGAAGTTGAAGGCCGCGCAGGCCGCCCAGCGG
CAACGCATCGAGGCAGAAGCACGCCCCGGTGAATCGTGGCAAGCGGCCGCTGATCGAATCCGCAAAGAAT
CCCGGCAACCGCCGGCAGCCGGTGCGCCGTCGATTAGGAAGCCGCCCAAGGGCGACGAGCAACCAGATTT
TTTCGTTCCGATGCTCTATGACGTGGGCACCCGCGATAGTCGCAGCATCATGGACGTGGCCGTTTTCCGT
CTGTCGAAGCGTGACCGACGAGCTGGCGAGGTGATCCGCTACGAGCTTCCAGACGGGCACGTAGAGGTTT
CCGCAGGGCCGGCCGGCATGGCCAGTGTGTGGGATTACGACCTGGTACTGATGGCGGTTTCCCATCTAAC
CGAATCCATGAACCGATACCGGGAAGGGAAGGGAGACAAGCCCGGCCGCGTGTTCCGTCCACACGTTGCG
GACGTACTCAAGTTCTGCCGGCGAGCCGATGGCGGAAAGCAGAAAGACGACCTGGTAGAAACCTGCATTC
GGTTAAACACCACGCACGTTGCCATGCAGCGTACGAAGAAGGCCAAGAACGGCCGCCTGGTGACGGTATC
CGAGGGTGAAGCCTTGATTAGCCGCTACAAGATCGTAAAGAGCGAAACCGGGCGGCCGGAGTACATCGAG
ATCGAGCTAGCTGATTGGATGTACCGCGAGATCACAGAAGGCAAGAACCCGGACGTGCTGACGGTTCACC
CCGATTACTTTTTGATCGATCCCGGCATCGGCCGTTTTCTCTACCGCCTGGCACGCCGCGCCGCAGGCAA
GGCAGAAGCCAGATGGTTGTTCAAGACGATCTACGAACGCAGTGGCAGCGCCGGAGAGTTCAAGAAGTTC
TGTTTCACCGTGCGCAAGCTGATCGGGTCAAATGACCTGCCGGAGTACGATTTGAAGGAGGAGGCGGGGC
AGGCTGGCCCGATCCTAGTCATGCGCTACCGCAACCTGATCGAGGGCGAAGCATCCGCCGGTTCCTAATG
TACGGAGCAGATGCTAGGGCAAATTGCCCTAGCAGGGGAAAAAGGTCGAAAAGGTCTCTTTCCTGTGGAT
AGCACGTACATTGGGAACCCAAAGCCGTACATTGGGAACCGGAACCCGTACATTGGGAACCCAAAGCCGT
ACATTGGGAACCGGTCACACATGTAAGTGACTGATATAAAAGAGAAAAAAGGCGATTTTTCCGCCTAAAA
CTCTTTAAAACTTATTAAAACTCTTAAAACCCGCCTGGCCTGTGCATAACTGTCTGGCCAGCGCACAGCC
GAAGAGCTGCAAAAAGCGCCTACCCTTCGGTCGCTGCGCTCCCTACGCCCCGCCGCTTCGCGTCGGCCTA
TCGCGGCCGCTGGCCGCTCAAAAATGGCTGGCCTACGGCCAGGCAATCTACCAGGGCGCGGACAAGCCGC
GCCGTCGCCACTCGACCGCCGGCGCCCACATCAAGGCACCCTGCCTCGCGCGTTTCGGTGATGACGGTGA
AAACCTCTGACACATGCAGCTCCCGGAGACGGTCACAGCTTGTCTGTAAGCGGATGCCGGGAGCAGACAA
GCCCGTCAGGGCGCGTCAGCGGGTGTTGGCGGGTGTCGGGGCGCAGCCATGACCCAGTCACGTAGCGATA
GCGGAGTGTATACTGGCTTAACTATGCGGCATCAGAGCAGATTGTACTGAGAGTGCACCATATGCGGTGT
GAAATACCGCACAGATGCGTAAGGAGAAAATACCGCATCAGGCGCTCTTCCGCTTCCTCGCTCACTGACT
CGCTGCGCTCGGTCGTTCGGCTGCGGCGAGCGGTATCAGCTCACTCAAAGGCGGTAATACGGTTATCCAC
AGAATCAGGGGATAACGCAGGAAAGAACATGTGAGCAAAAGGCCAGCAAAAGGCCAGGAACCGTAAAAAG
GCCGCGTTGCTGGCGTTTTTCCATAGGCTCCGCCCCCCTGACGAGCATCACAAAAATCGACGCTCAAGTC
AGAGGTGGCGAAACCCGACAGGACTATAAAGATACCAGGCGTTTCCCCCTGGAAGCTCCCTCGTGCGCTC
TCCTGTTCCGACCCTGCCGCTTACCGGATACCTGTCCGCCTTTCTCCCTTCGGGAAGCGTGGCGCTTTCT
CATAGCTCACGCTGTAGGTATCTCAGTTCGGTGTAGGTCGTTCGCTCCAAGCTGGGCTGTGTGCACGAAC
CCCCCGTTCAGCCCGACCGCTGCGCCTTATCCGGTAACTATCGTCTTGAGTCCAACCCGGTAAGACACGA
CTTATCGCCACTGGCAGCAGCCACTGGTAACAGGATTAGCAGAGCGAGGTATGTAGGCGGTGCTACAGAG
TTCTTGAAGTGGTGGCCTAACTACGGCTACACTAGAAGGACAGTATTTGGTATCTGCGCTCTGCTGAAGC
CAGTTACCTTCGGAAAAAGAGTTGGTAGCTCTTGATCCGGCAAACAAACCACCGCTGGTAGCGGTGGTTT
TTTTGTTTGCAAGCAGCAGATTACGCGCAGAAAAAAAGGATCTCAAGAAGATCCTTTGATCTTTTCTACG
GGGTCTGACGCTCAGTGGAACGAAAACTCACGTTAAGGGATTTTGGTCATGCATTCTAGGTACTAAAACA
ATTCATCCAGTAAAATATAATATTTTATTTTCTCCCAATCAGGCTTGATCCCCAGTAAGTCAAAAAATAG
CTCGACATACTGTTCTTCCCCGATATCCTCCCTGATCGACCGGACGCAGAAGGCAATGTCATACCACTTG
TCCGCCCTGCCGCTTCTCCCAAGATCAATAAAGCCACTTACTTTGCCATCTTTCACAAAGATGTTGCTGT
CTCCCAGGTCGCCGTGGGAAAAGACAAGTTCCTCTTCGGGCTTTTCCGTCTTTAAAAAATCATACAGCTC
GCGCGGATCTTTAAATGGAGTGTCTTCTTCCCAGTTTTCGCAATCCACATCGGCCAGATCGTTATTCAGT
AAGTAATCCAATTCGGCTAAGCGGCTGTCTAAGCTATTCGTATAGGGACAATCCGATATGTCGATGGAGT
GAAAGAGCCTGATGCACTCCGCATACAGCTCGATAATCTTTTCAGGGCTTTGTTCATCTTCATACTCTTC
CGAGCAAAGGACGCCATCGGCCTCACTCATGAGCAGATTGCTCCAGCCATCATGCCGTTCAAAGTGCAGG
ACCTTTGGAACAGGCAGCTTTCCTTCCAGCCATAGCATCATGTCCTTTTCCCGTTCCACATCATAGGTGG
TCCCTTTATACCGGCTGTCCGTCATTTTTAAATATAGGTTTTCATTTTCTCCCACCAGCTTATATACCTT
AGCAGGAGACATTCCTTCCGTATCTTTTACGCAGCGGTATTTTTCGATCAGTTTTTTCAATTCCGGTGAT
ATTCTCATTTTAGCCATTTATTATTTCCTTCCTCTTTTCTACAGTATTTAAAGATACCCCAAGAAGCTAA
TTATAACAAGACGAACTCCAATTCACTGTTCCTTGCATTCTAAAACCTTAAATACCAGAAAACAGCTTTT
TCAAAGTTGTTTTCAAAGTTGGCGTATAACATAGTATCGACGGAGCCGATTTTGAAACCGCGGTGATCAC
AGGCAGCAACGCTCTGTCATCGTTACAATCAACATGCTACCCTCCGCGAGATCATCCGTGTTTCAAACCC
GGCAGCTTAGTTGCCGTTCTTCCGAATAGCATCGGTAACATGAGCAAAGTCTGCCGCCTTACAACGGCTC
TCCCGCTGACGCCGTCCCGGACTGATGGGCTGCCTGTATCGAGTGGTGATTTTGTGCCGAGCTGCCGGTC
GGGGAGCTGTTGGCTGGCTGGTGGCAGGATATATTGTGGTGTAAACAAATTGACGCTTAGACAACTTAAT
AACACATTGCGGACGTTTTTAATGTACTGAATTAACGCCGAATTAATTCGGGGGATCTGGATTTTAGTAC
TGGATTTTGGTTTTAGGAATTAGAAATTTTATTGATAGAAGTATTTTACAAATACAAATACATACTAAGG
GTTTCTTATATGCTCAACACATGAGCGAAACCCTATAGGAACCCTAATTCCCTTATCTGGGAACTACTCA
CACATTATTATGGAGAAACTCGAGCTTGTCGATCGACAGATCCGGTCGGCATCTACTCTATTTCTTTGCC
CTCGGACGAGTGCTGGGGCGTCGGTTTCCACTATCGGCGAGTACTTCTACACAGCCATCGGTCCAGACGG
CCGCGCTTCTGCGGGCGATTTGTGTACGCCCGACAGTCCCGGCTCCGGATCGGACGATTGCGTCGCATCG
ACCCTGCGCCCAAGCTGCATCATCGAAATTGCCGTCAACCAAGCTCTGATAGAGTTGGTCAAGACCAATG
CGGAGCATATACGCCCGGAGTCGTGGCGATCCTGCAAGCTCCGGATGCCTCCGCTCGAAGTAGCGCGTCT
GCTGCTCCATACAAGCCAACCACGGCCTCCAGAAGAAGATGTTGGCGACCTCGTATTGGGAATCCCCGAA
CATCGCCTCGCTCCAGTCAATGACCGCTGTTATGCGGCCATTGTCCGTCAGGACATTGTTGGAGCCGAAA
TCCGCGTGCACGAGGTGCCGGACTTCGGGGCAGTCCTCGGCCCAAAGCATCAGCTCATCGAGAGCCTGCG
CGACGGACGCACTGACGGTGTCGTCCATCACAGTTTGCCAGTGATACACATGGGGATCAGCAATCGCGCA
TATGAAATCACGCCATGTAGTGTATTGACCGATTCCTTGCGGTCCGAATGGGCCGAACCCGCTCGTCTGG
CTAAGATCGGCCGCAGCGATCGCATCCATAGCCTCCGCGACCGGTTGTAGAACAGCGGGCAGTTCGGTTT
CAGGCAGGTCTTGCAACGTGACACCCTGTGAACGGCGGGAGATGCAATTAGAAGCTATGAATCCATTTTT
CAGAGCAAAATTGTGATCTCTCTCCACACCGATATCGTAAACGTTTTGCTTCCCCAGGTACTTACGGGTC
GCAATCTTAATCATCTCGAGAGAGATAGATTTGTAGAGAGAGACTGGTGATTTCAGCGTGTCCTCTCCAA
ATGAAATGAACTTCCTTATATAGAGGAAGGGTCTTGCGAAGGATAGTGGGATTGTGCGTCATCCCTTACG
TCAGTGGAGATATCACATCAATCCACTTGCTTTGAAGACGTGGTTGGAACGTCTTCTTTTTCCACGATGC
TCCTCGTGGGTGGGGGTCCATCTTTGGGACCACTGTCGGCAGAGGCATCTTGAACGATAGCCTTTCCTTT
ATCGCAATGATGGCATTTGTAGGTGCCACCTTCCTTTTCTACTGTCCTTTTGATGAAGTGACAGATAGCT
GGGCAATGGAATCCGAGGAGGTTTCCCGATATTACCCTTTGTTGAAAAGTCTCAATAGCCCTTTGGTCTT
CTGAGACTGTATCTTTGATATTCTTGGAGTAGACGAGAGTGTCGTGCTCCACCATGTTCACATCAATCCA
CTTGCTTTGAAGACGTGGTTGGAACGTCTTCTTTTTCCACGATGCTCCTCGTGGGTGGGGGTCCATCTTT
GGGACCACTGTCGGCAGAGGCATCTTGAACGATAGCCTTTCCTTTATCGCAATGATGGCATTTGTAGGTG
CCACCTTCCTTTTCTACTGTCCTTTTGATGAAGTGACAGATAGCTGGGCAATGGAATCCGAGGAGGTTTC
CCGATATTACCCTTTGTTGAAAAGTCTCAATAGCCCTTTGGTCTTCTGAGACTGTATCTTTGATATTCTT
GGAGTAGACGAGAGTGTCGTGCTCCACCATGTTGGCAAGCTGCTCTAGCCAATACGCAAACCGCCTCTCC
CCGCGCGTTGGCCGATTCATTAATGCAGCTGGCACGACAGGTTTCCCGACTGGAAAGCGGGCAGTGAGCG
CAACGCAATTAATGTGAGTTAGCTCACTCATTAGGCACCCCAGGCTTTACACTTTATGCTTCCGGCTCGT
ATGTTGTGTGGAATTGTGAGCGGATAACAATTTCACACAGGAAACAGCTATGACATGATTACGAATTCGG
GGAAATTCGAGCTGGTCACCCTTATCTTTAATCATATTCCATAGTCCATACCATAGCACATACAGTAGTT
ATATGCTGGAGAAGAGATCCAACAAAACATTCACAATGGATTATAGAAACATTTGTTTATTCATTATAAT
GAGATGTTACATTCATTTAATATTAGAAAAAGCCACAAATTCATAACACAACAAGCCAAGAAAAAAACAC
AAACTTAAGCACACAACCTTTTTATTTGACACACCAAATATTTCATCTTCATCTTCATATTCACTATCAC
TGGAGGCTTGGCTCAAGTTTGGCCTGCATGACGGCGTCGAGGAAATCGTCGATCGCCTTCACGGAGGAGC
CCTTCAGCTCTTTTTCCTCGTTCACGGCGTCCTTGAGCTTTTTGCCCATTTCCACGGCGCGATTCTTCAT
CTCCCAGCCTTTGGAGCCCTCGTTGCGCTCAAGGATCATCTCGACGATGCGCTTGACCTTCTCTTTGGAG
ATCTCGCCTTCGAGGCCTCTAGCAAGCTCAACCGCGACGCCCATCTCATCTTCGAGGTACTTGAGGTTGT
AGGCCTGCTCGGCAGCAAGTGGCCATCCAAGCATCGGAACGCCCTCGCGAAGAGACTCAAGGATGCTGTT
CCATCCGCAGTGGGTGAGAAAGCCGCCGATGGATTCATGGTTGAGGATCTCAAGCTGCGGGCCGAGCTTG
TACACGAGCTTGCCCTGTTTCTTCACCTTCATGCGTTCCTCAAAGCCCTCTGGCAGCCACTCTGGGCGCA
TCTCTTCGTTGATGTCGAAGCCGAACGGGGCTCTGATCACCCAGAGGAATGGCTTCTCGGAGGACTCAAG
GCCAGCAGCGAGTTCCATCATCTGCGTCGGGCTGATCGTGTTCTGGGAGCCGAAGGAGATGTAGAGGACG
GAGTCCGGCTCTTTGAGGCTGAGCCACTGCACGAACTCGGCGCCTGTTGAATTGTTGTCGGAGGAGGAGT
GCTGCACTGGGGAAGCAATAAGTGGGCCGATGCCCCAGATCGGCAGCTTGGTGTAGTTGCGGAGGATGGA
GAAGCCGAGTGTCTCGATCTCTTCCACGGAGTTGCAGAGCCAGCCAAAAGACTTCATGGACTGGCGGAGC
TGCGGCTGGAAATACTTGGACCAATCGTCGGAGCCGTCGGCATATCTGAGGAACCGATGGAGCTGGGACC
TGCGGAACTTATGGTTCTCTGGGAAGCCTGGCAGCGGGAACTCTTGGTCGTCGGAGTAGTTCTGGTGCGG
GAGATCGTTCCAGATGGACACGTAGGCGGATGTGCCATAAGCGCCGCCTGTTGTGAACACCACGCCTGTA
GAGCCCACATCCTTGGCCACCTGGTCAACCCAGCCGAGGAACACATCATGGATCACGCAGAGTGGTGGCC
TGGCTGGGCTGAAATGCCTGGAGATGTAATCGCGGAGGTGCGGATCGAGGCTGATGGTGGAATGGAAGAG
GGACACCACGAGCGGGAGTGTGAGCTTATCGGTGTTCTCGATGCCCGGTGGGAGTCCGTGGTTGGTGGAG
TTGAATGGCAGCTCGACGATCCTGATGCCGCTGGAGGAGTAGGAATGGTGGTGAAGGAGGTGCCTGAGGA
AGCCGGCGTTGAGCGGAGTTGTGAGCAGGGTGATGATCACGTGGGAGCGCTTGTAGAGGAACATGGCGAG
TTCGAGAAATGGCCTGAGGTGGCCCTGCGCCATGAACGGGATCATGAGGATGTGCTGTGTCTCGCCCTCG
CCGTTGGTGTTCATCTTGATGGCGGTCATTGGACCTGGGTTCTCTTCAACGTCACCGGCCTGTTTCAAGA
GAGAAAAATTAGTGGCACCTGAACCGGCGGAGGTGAACTTGTAGGAGCCGTGGCAAAGTGTGCCATGATC
CCAGGAGGAGTGGATCAGCTCGGCCTTCCACTTTTCACCAGCAGCGCCGAGCACAACGTGGAGCGGGTAG
AAGTGCTCTGGAAATGGATGGGCGAGCTTCCAGTTCGGGGCCTTGCTCTCGTAGATGTTCACTTCCTCGA
AGCGGCCGTTGATGAGGGCCTTCCTAAGCCAAGAATCGAAGGCAGCGGCCCAAGGGGCAACACCATCGAA
GTAGTGCGGTGTCTCATCGAGTGGATGTGTGGCGCTGCCGGAGCCAATAATGAGCACGCCATCATTCTTG
AGCGGCGCGAGGGCTCTGCCGAGATTGTAGTGGTAGGTGCCGTCGAGATGTGGCTGAACTGAGAGCTGGC
ACACCGGGATGTCCGCCTCTGGATACATGAGCATGAGTGGAACCCAGGCGCCGTGATCAAGGCCCCTCTT
TTGGTCTGTCTCGGCTGTCTCGAACCCGGACTTCTTGAGGATCTCTTCCACCTTTCTCGCAAGCTCTGGC
TCGCCTGGAGCTGGGTACTTGAACTGGTACATGGCGGCTGGGTAGTCGTCGAAGTCGTGGATGGTGTCGT
TGATGTGCACGGCGTTCACGGTTGGCTTCACTGTCTCCCAGTGGCCGGAGATGATGAGGATGGCCTTCGG
CTTCTTGGAGAAAATCTTCTCGCGCCATGTCTCGAAGAACGGCCTGAGCGGATGTGTATCCTCGACGGTG
AGGATCGGGTTGCCGTGGGTGATGAAGAAGGACTCTTTGATCATCTGGTCGTTGGCGTCCTCGCCGTTCA
TCATCTTCATAGGTCCAGGGTTCTCCTCCACGTCTCCAGCCTGCTTCAGCAGGCTGAAGTTAGTAGCTCC
GCTTCCGTAGCGCGGAATCGGGATGAGCTTGAGCGGCTTGGTCTTTTGGAGCGCAATGCCGAACTTCTCG
TCCATGTCGAGGTCCTTCGGGGAGATGTCGCCTTCGAGCTTCCAGTTGAAGAACTGGAGGAGTGTGGCGA
GCATGAGGGTGAGCATCCTGATGGCGAGATTCATGCCTGGGCAAATTCTGCGGCCAGCGCCAAATGGAAG
GAGGCCGAAATCGCGGCCCTTAACATCGATCTCGCAGCCGATGAAGCGCTCTGGGCTGAAAATATCGGCG
TTCTGCCAGGCGTTTGGGTCCCTGCCAATGGCCCAGAGGTTCACGAGGATCTGGGCATCCTTCGGCACGA
TGTAGCCGTACAGCTCGACATCGGTGTCGGCCTTTCTTGGGAGCAAGAACACGGTCGGCGGATGGAGGCG
GAGTGTCTCTTTGATGATCGCCTGGAGGTACGGCAGGTTGATGATGTCGGACTCTTGGATCTGCTTGTCC
TTGCCGAGGACCTGCTTGATTTCCTCTTGGGCCTTTTCCATCATCTCTGGATTGCGGATCAGCTCGGTCA
TCACCCACTCGAATGTGGAGGATGTGGTATCGGTGCCGGCGTCGAAGATGTCCACGAGGAGGTGGTTGAT
CTCGCCCATCGTCAGCTCGTTCTGCTTGAACAGCTGGAGGAGCACATCGAGCACGTCGTCGGTGGTGGTG
GTAGTTGTGGTGGAGGAATCTGGGGCGAGTCTCTCGCAGATGATGCCCTGGAACACGGCGATCAGCTTGT
CGAAGGAGCAGGCGAGCCTTCTTCTAATGCCAGATGGGTCAACGCAGCCGAGAATCGGGAAGTAGTCGGC
GTAGTTCGGCTTGCCTATATCTTCCATGATGTTCCAGATCAGCTCTTTGAACTCTTGGCTGGTATGGGAC
TTGTGGTGCGCCAGCTCGACGCTGAAGAACAGCTTGCTGAGGAGGTTGAGGCTGGTCGTAAAGGCGGCCT
TGCCAATATCCACGGCCTGGCCTTTCTGGGCGCACTCTTGAACGTACTCGTAGAGCTGCTGCACCTTGGC
GTGCCTGAATGTCTGGCAGGCATCGAGTCTCTGTGGGGAGAGCAGATGCACGGCGGTAATCTTGCGGAAG
TTGCGCCACTTCGGAGACACCGGGAGCCAAGACATGGTGAGCTTGTGGTGGTCGCCGGCTGTAACACTAT
TCGGGATCGTGCGGTTGGAGAGCGGGTGATCCTTCTTGAGGAACATCTCTTTGGCCACGTCGGCAGAGGA
CACAACGATGGTGGTCACAGAGCCGAGTCTGAGGGAAATGAGTGGGCCGTGAATCTTGGCGAGGTTGGCG
AAGGACCGATGCGGCTTCTTGCCCACCTCAAGGATGTTGCCGATGATCGGAAGCGGCTTTGGTCCTGGCG
GAAGCAGCTTGGTGGTCTGCTGGGAGAACAGCAGCTTGATGAAGTGGAAGCTGATGAACCAGATCGCGAG
GATCATGGCGAGGGTCGCATGATCCATTCTAGAGTCCCCCGTGTTCTCTCCAAATGAAATGAACTTCCTT
ATATAGAGGAAGGGTCTTGCGAAGGATAGTGGGATTGTGCGTCATCCCTTACGTCAGTGGAGATATCACA
TCAATCCACTTGCTTTGAAGACGTGGTTGGAACGTCTTCTTTTTCCACGATGCTCCTCGTGGGTGGGGGT
CCATCTTTGGGACCACTGTCGGCAGAGGCATCTTCAACGATGGCCTTTCCTTTATCGCAATGATGGCATT
TGTAGGAGCCACCTTCCTTTTCCACTATCTTCACAATAAAGTGACAGATAGCTGGGCAATGGAATCCGAG
GAGGTTTCCGGATATTACCCTTTGTTGAAAAGTCTCAATTGCCCTTTGGTCTTCTGAGACTGTATCTTTG
ATATTTTTGGAGTAGACAAGTGTGTCGTGCTCCACCATGTTGACGAAGATTTTCTTCTTGTCATTGAGTC
GTAAGAGACTCTGTATGAACTGTTCGCCAGTCTTTACGGCGAGTTCTGTTAGGTCCTCTATTTGAATCTT
TGACTCCATGGCCTTTGATTCAGTGGGAACTACCTTTTTAGAGACTCCAATCTCTATTACTTGCCTTGGT
TTGTGAAGCAAGCCTTGAATCGTCCATACTGGAATAGTACTTCTGATCTTGAGAAATATATCTTTCTCTG
TGTTCTTGATGCAGTTAGTCCTGAATCTTTTGACTGCATCTTTAACCTTCTTGGGAAGGTATTTGATTTC
CTGGAGATTATTGCTCGGGTAGATCGTCTTGATGAGACCTGCTGCGT
